>Addgene plasmid #241035 | pDMJ2-SARS-CoV-2-Spike (B.1-10b) | addgene full sequence | sequence record 486162 | Addgene NGS Result
ATGTTCGTGTTTCTGGTTCTTCTTCCCCTGGTGTCTAGTCAGTGCGTCAACTTGACTACGCGAACACAGC
TGCCCCCAGCCTACACCAATTCCTTTACACGAGGCGTCTACTATCCCGACAAGGTGTTCCGAAGCAGTGT
TTTGCACTCCACGCAGGACCTTTTCTTGCCCTTCTTCTCAAATGTGACTTGGTTTCATGCAATACACGTA
TCCGGGACTAATGGCACTAAGAGATTCGACAATCCCGTGTTGCCTTTTAACGACGGCGTGTATTTTGCCA
GTACAGAAAAGAGCAATATTATCCGGGGATGGATCTTCGGCACGACTCTGGATAGTACCACACAATCCCT
GCTGATCGTGAATAATGCGACAAACGTCGTCATAAAAGTCTGCGAGTTCCAGTTCTGCAACGACCCTTTC
CTCGGGGTGTATTACCATAACAACAATAAATCTTGGATGGAACGGGAGTTTCGCGTGTACTCCAGTGCAA
ATAACTGTACTTTTGAGTACGTAAGCCAGCCTTTCCTGATGGACCTCGAAGGGAAACAGGGGAACTTTAA
GAACCTGCGCGAATTCGTGTTCAAGAACATCGACGGTTATTTTAAAATATACAGCAAGCACACCCCTATT
AACCTGGTGAGAGATTTGCCACAAGGTTTTAGCGCCCTGGAACCCCTCGTGGACCTTCCTATCGGCATCA
ACATCACGCGCTTCCAAACTCTGCTCGCACTGCATCGGTCTGACCTGACCCCTGGAGATTCATCCTCAGG
ATGGACCGCGGGTGCTGCTGCATATTATGTGGGATATCTGCAGCCTAGGACCTTCCTGCTCAAATACAAC
GAGAACGGCACCATCACTGACGCTGTTGATTGCGCGCTGGACCCATTGTCTGAAACCAAATGCACACTGA
AAAGCTTCACAGTCGAGAAGGGCATTTACCAGACGAGCAACTTCAGAGTTCAGCCCACAGAGAGCATCGT
TCGCTTCCCCAACATTACCAATTTGTGCCCATTCGGAGAGGTCTTTAACGCAACTAGATTTGCCAGTGTT
TACGCCTGGAACAGGAAACGGATATCCAATTGCGTGGCCGATTACAGCGTACTGTACAATAGTGCTAGCT
TTTCAACCTTTAAATGCTACGGTGTCTCCCCTACGAAGCTGAATGATCTGTGCTTTACTAATGTCTATGC
GGACAGCTTCGTTATTAGAGGTGACGAGGTCCGCCAAATCGCCCCAGGGCAGACTGGAAAGATAGCCGAC
TACAATTACAAACTGCCAGATGATTTCACCGGCTGCGTCATCGCCTGGAACTCCAATAACCTCGATAGTA
AAGTGGGCGGCAATTACAACTATCTCTATAGGCTGTTTCGAAAGAGCAACCTGAAACCTTTTGAGCGGGA
CATTTCAACAGAGATCTACCAGGCCGGAAGCAAGCCCTGCAACGGGGTCGTGGGGTTCAATTGTTACCGG
CCGCTGCAACGGTATGGATTTCAGCCGACTAACGGCGTTGGCTATCAGCCATATCGGGTGGTGGTGCTGT
CATTTGAGCTGCTTCATGCGCCTGCTACAGTATGTGGGCCTAAACTGTCTACCAATCTGGTGAAAAATAA
GTGCGTGAACTTCAACTTCAATGGCCTCACCGGGACAGGCGTGTTGACAGAATCCAATAAGAAATTCCTG
CCATTCCAGCAGTTCGGCAGGGATATCGCAGACACGACCGATGCGGTGCGAGATCCCCAGACATTGGAGA
TTCTGGACATTACTCCTTGTTCTTTTGGAGGAGTGAGTGTTATTACTCCCGGCACAAATACCTCAAATCA
AGTCGCTGTGCTGTATCAAGGTGTAAACTGTACCGAGGTCCCCGTGGCTATTCACGCCGACCAGCTGACC
CCAACATGGCGGGTATACAGCACCGGTTCTAATGTATTCCAGACCAGAGCCGGCTGCCTCATTGGAGCCG
AGCATGTGAACAACTCTTATGAATGTGATATACCGATTGGAGCAGGTATCTGCGCCTCTTATCAGACCCA
GACAAATAGCCCCAGAAACGCTAGGAGCGTGGCCTCCCAGTCCATAATCGCCTATACAATGTCACTGGGG
GCTGAAAATTCAGTGGCATACAGTAACAACTCTATCGCTATCCCCACAAATTTTACCATCTCTGTGACTA
CAGAGATCCTGCCAGTGTCTATGACTAAAACCTCCGTGGACTGTACCATGTACATCTGTGGTGATAGCAC
CGAATGTTCCAACCTGCTCCTGCAGTACGGCAGCTTCTGCACACAGCTGAATAGGGCACTGACAGGAATC
GCCGTCGAACAGGATAAGAACACTCAGGAGGTGTTTGCGCAGGTTAAGCAGATTTACAAGACGCCACCAA
TCAAGGACTTCGGTGGGTTCAATTTCTCTCAAATTCTGCCTGATCCTTCTAAGCCATCTAAGCGGAGCTT
TATAGAGGATTTGCTCTTTAATAAGGTGACCCTCGCCGATGCTGGATTTATTAAGCAGTATGGCGACTGT
TTGGGAGACATTGCTGCTCGCGATCTGATATGTGCCCAGAAATTCAACGGGCTGACCGTACTCCCACCGC
TGCTCACTGATGAGATGATCGCACAATATACCAGCGCCCTGCTGGCCGGCACTATTACATCCGGCTGGAC
GTTCGGAGCAGGAGCCGCACTGCAAATACCTTTTGCCATGCAGATGGCATATCGCTTCAATGGGATCGGG
GTGACCCAGAACGTCCTGTACGAAAACCAGAAACTTATCGCTAACCAGTTCAATTCCGCCATTGGTAAAA
TCCAGGACAGCTTGAGTTCCACAGCCAGCGCCCTCGGGAAATTGCAAGATGTAGTCAATCAGAATGCACA
AGCCCTGAATACTCTCGTCAAGCAACTGTCATCCAACTTCGGTGCTATATCCTCCGTGCTGAATGATATC
CTTAGTAGATTGGATAAGGTGGAGGCAGAAGTCCAGATCGACCGGCTTATTACTGGAAGGCTGCAGAGTC
TGCAGACGTACGTCACGCAGCAGCTTATCAGAGCCGCCGAGATTAGAGCATCTGCGAATCTGGCTGCTAC
AAAGATGAGTGAATGCGTGCTCGGGCAATCAAAGCGGGTCGACTTTTGTGGGAAGGGGTACCACCTCATG
AGCTTCCCCCAATCCGCCCCACATGGCGTTGTGTTCCTGCATGTTACTTACGTTCCCGCTCAAGAGAAGA
ACTTTACTACCGCTCCGGCGATCTGCCACGACGGTAAGGCACACTTTCCACGCGAAGGCGTCTTTGTTAG
CAATGGAACACACTGGTTTGTTACCCAGAGGAACTTTTATGAGCCCCAGATAATCACAACCGACAACACA
TTCGTATCTGGGAACTGTGACGTAGTTATTGGGATCGTGAACAACACCGTGTACGATCCTCTCCAACCGG
AACTTGACTCTTTCAAGGAGGAACTGGATAAGTACTTTAAGAATCACACCTCACCCGATGTTGACCTCGG
CGACATTTCAGGAATTAATGCTAGCGTGGTGAACATCCAGAAAGAGATTGATAGACTTAACGAAGTGGCC
AAGAACCTCAACGAATCACTTATTGACCTGCAGGAGCTGGGAAAATATGAGCAGTACATTAAATGGCCTT
GGTACATTTGGCTGGGCTTTATAGCAGGCCTGATCGCTATCGTCATGGTGACCATCATGCTTTGTTGTAT
GACTAGCTGCTGCAGCTGCCTCAAGGGCTGTTGTAGCTGCGGCTCTTGCTGTAAATAATGATGAGGATCC
AGATCTGCTGTGCCTTCTAGTTGCCAGCCATCTGTTGTTTGCCCCTCCCCCGTGCCTTCCTTGACCCTGG
AAGGTGCCACTCCCACTGTCCTTTCCTAATAAAATGAGGAAATTGCATCGCATTGTCTGAGTAGGTGTCA
TTCTATTCTGGGGGGTGGGGTGGGGCAGGACAGCAAGGGGGAGGATTGGGAAGACAATAGCAGGCATGCT
GGGGATGCGGTGGGCTCTATGGGTACCCAGGTGCTGAAGAATTGACCCGGTTCCTCCTGGGCCAGAAAGA
AGCAGGCACATCCCCTTCTCTGTGACACACCCTGTCCACGCCCCTGGTTCTTAGTTCCAGCCCCACTCAT
AGGACACTCATAGCTCAGGAGGGCTCCGCCTTCAATCCCACCCGCTAAAGTACTTGGAGCGGTCTCTCCC
TCCCTCATCAGCCCACCAAACCAAACCTAGCCTCCAAGAGTGGGAAGAAATTAAAGCAAGATAGGCTATT
AAGTGCAGAGGGAGAGAAAATGCCTCCAACATGTGAGGAAGTAATGAGAGAAATCATAGAATTTTAAGGC
CATGATTTAAGGCCAATCGGAAAGAACATGTGAGCAAAAGGCCAGCAAAAGGCCAGGAACCGTAAAAAGG
CCGCGTTGCTGGCGTTTTTCCATAGGCTCCGCCCCCCTGACGAGCATCACAAAAATCGACGCTCAAGTCA
GAGGTGGCGAAACCCGACAGGACTATAAAGATACCAGGCGTTTCCCCCTGGAAGCTCCCTCGTGCGCTCT
CCTGTTCCGACCCTGCCGCTTACCGGATACCTGTCCGCCTTTCTCCCTTCGGGAAGCGTGGCGCTTTCTC
ATAGCTCACGCTGTAGGTATCTCAGTTCGGTGTAGGTCGTTCGCTCCAAGCTGGGCTGTGTGCACGAACC
CCCCGTTCAGCCCGACCGCTGCGCCTTATCCGGTAACTATCGTCTTGAGTCCAACCCGGTAAGACACGAC
TTATCGCCACTGGCAGCAGCCACTGGTAACAGGATTAGCAGAGCGAGGTATGTAGGCGGTGCTACAGAGT
TCTTGAAGTGGTGGCCTAACTACGGCTACACTAGAAGAACAGTATTTGGTATCTGCGCTCTGCTGAAGCC
AGTTACCTTCGGAAAAAGAGTTGGTAGCTCTTGATCCGGCAAACAAACCACCGCTGGTAGCGGTGGTTTT
TTTGTTTGCAAGCAGCAGATTACGCGCAGAAAAAAAGGATCTCAAGAAGATCCTTTGATCTTTTCTACGG
GGTCTGACGCTCAGTGGAACGAAAACTCACGTTAAGGGATTTTGGTCATGAGATTATCAAAAAGGATCTT
CACCTAGATCCTTTTAAATTAAAAATGAAGTTTTAAATCAATCTAAAGTATATATGAGTAAACTTGGTCT
GACAGTTACCAATGCTTAATCAGTGAGGCACCTATCTCAGCGATCTGTCTATTTCGTTCATCCATAGTTG
CCTGACTCCCCGTCGTGTAGATAACTACGATACGGGAGGGCTTACCATCTGGCCCCAGTGCTGCAATGAT
ACCGCGAGACCCACGCTCACCGGCTCCAGATTTATCAGCAATAAACCAGCCAGCCGGAAGGGCCGAGCGC
AGAAGTGGTCCTGCAACTTTATCCGCCTCCATCCAGTCTATTAATTGTTGCCGGGAAGCTAGAGTAAGTA
GTTCGCCAGTTAATAGTTTGCGCAACGTTGTTGCCATTGCTACAGGCATCGTGGTGTCACGCTCGTCGTT
TGGTATGGCTTCATTCAGCTCCGGTTCCCAACGATCAAGGCGAGTTACATGATCCCCCATGTTGTGCAAA
AAAGCGGTTAGCTCCTTCGGTCCTCCGATCGTTGTCAGAAGTAAGTTGGCCGCAGTGTTATCACTCATGG
TTATGGCAGCACTGCATAATTCTCTTACTGTCATGCCATCCGTAAGATGCTTTTCTGTGACTGGTGAGTA
CTCAACCAAGTCATTCTGAGAATAGTGTATGCGGCGACCGAGTTGCTCTTGCCCGGCGTCAATACGGGAT
AATACCGCGCCACATAGCAGAACTTTAAAAGTGCTCATCATTGGAAAACGTTCTTCGGGGCGAAAACTCT
CAAGGATCTTACCGCTGTTGAGATCCAGTTCGATGTAACCCACTCGTGCACCCAACTGATCTTCAGCATC
TTTTACTTTCACCAGCGTTTCTGGGTGAGCAAAAACAGGAAGGCAAAATGCCGCAAAAAAGGGAATAAGG
GCGACACGGAAATGTTGAATACTCATACTCTTCCTTTTTCAATATTATTGAAGCATTTATCAGGGTTATT
GTCTCATGAGCGGATACATATTTGAATGTATTTAGAAAAATAAACAAATAGGGGTTCCGCGCACATTTCC
CCGAAAAGTGCCACCTGACGTCCCAATGATTGCACCATATGCGGTGTGAAATACCGCACAGATGCGTAAG
GAGAAAATACCGCATCAGATTGGCTATTGGCCATTGCATACGTTGTATCCATATCATAATATGTACATTT
ATATTGGCTCATGTCCAACATTACCGCCATGTTGACATTGATTATTGACTAGTTATTAATAGTAATCAAT
TACGGGGTCATTAGTTCATAGCCCATATATGGAGTTCCGCGTTACATAACTTACGGTAAATGGCCCGCCT
GGCTGACCGCCCAACGACCCCCGCCCATTGACGTCAATAATGACGTATGTTCCCATAGTAACGCCAATAG
GGACTTTCCATTGACGTCAATGGGTGGAGTATTTACGGTAAACTGCCCACTTGGCAGTACATCAAGTGTA
TCATATGCCAAGTACGCCCCCTATTGACGTCAATGACGGTAAATGGCCCGCCTGGCATTATGCCCAGTAC
ATGACCTTATGGGACTTTCCTACTTGGCAGTACATCTACGTATTAGTCATCGCTATTACCATGGTGATGC
GGTTTTGGCAGTACATCAATGGGCGTGGATAGCGGTTTGACTCACGGGGATTTCCAAGTCTCCACCCCAT
TGACGTCAATGGGAGTTTGTTTTGGCACCAAAATCAACGGGACTTTCCAAAATGTCGTAACAACTCCGCC
CCATTGACGCAAATGGGCGGTAGGCGTGTACGGTGGGAGGTCTATATAAGCAGAGCTCGTTTAGTGAACC
GTCAGATCGCCTGGAGACGCCATCCACGCTGTTTTGACCTCCATAGAAGACACCGGGACCGATCCAGCCT
CCATCGGCTCGCATCTCTCCTTCACGCGCCCGCCGCCCTACCTGAGGCCGCCATCCACGCCGGTTGAGTC
GCGTTCTGCCGCCTCCCGCCTGTGGTGCCTCCTGAACTGCGTCCGCCGTCTAGGTAAGTTTAAAGCTCAG
GTCGAGACCGGGCCTTTGTCCGGCGCTCCCTTGGAGCCTACCTAGACTCAGCCGGCTCTCCACGCTTTGC
CTGACCCTGCTTGCTCAACTCTAGTTAACGGTGGAGGGCAGTGTAGTCTGAGCAGTACTCGTTGCTGCCG
CGCGCGCCACCAGACATAATAGCTGACAGACTAACAGACTGTTCCTTTCCATGGGTCTTTTCTGCAGTCA
CCGTCGTCGACACGTGTGATCAGATATCGCGGCCGCTCTAGA
Features (pLannotate 1.2.2; 10 found; start..end, strand, type, name):
      1..3765    +  CDS            S: SPIKE_SARS2 - Experimental evidence at protein level: Swiss-Prot protein existence level 1. [Spike glycoprotein]: May down-regulate host tetherin (BST2) by lysosomal degradation, thereby counteracting its antiviral activity. From Severe acute respiratory syndrome coronavirus 2 (2019-nCoV) (SARS-CoV-2).
   3788..4012    +  polyA_signal   bGH poly(A) signal: bovine growth hormone polyadenylation signal
   4427..5015    -  rep_origin     ori: high-copy-number ColE1/pMB1/pBR322/pUC origin of replication
   5186..6046    -  CDS            AmpR: β-lactamase; bla; confers resistance to ampicillin, carbenicillin, and related antibiotics
   6047..6151    -  promoter       AmpR promoter: bla
   6191..6248    +  misc_feature   bom (fragment): basis of mobility region from pBR322
   6334..6713    +  enhancer       CMV enhancer: human cytomegalovirus immediate early enhancer
   6714..6917    +  promoter       CMV promoter: human cytomegalovirus (CMV) immediate early promoter
   7006..7233    +  LTR            5' LTR (truncated) (fragment): truncated 5' long terminal repeat (LTR) from human T-cell leukemia virus (HTLV) type 1
   7237..7347    +  intron         CMV intron (fragment): modified intron A from human cytomegalovirus
