[The description below was written by a language model from this plasmid's Addgene catalogue record and pLannotate feature annotations shown in this document.]
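Description:
pDMJ2-SARS-CoV-2-Spike (B.1-10b) is a 7,392 nt mammalian expression plasmid built on the pDMJ2 backbone to produce a variant SARS-CoV-2 spike glycoprotein for pseudotyping virus particles. It is propagated in E. coli as a high-copy plasmid through a ColE1/pUC-type origin of replication and selected with ampicillin via a β-lactamase gene driven by its own bla promoter. A short fragment of the pBR322 basis-of-mobility region is also annotated in the backbone. No mammalian selection marker or viral packaging elements appear in the feature table, consistent with use by transient transfection.

The spike open reading frame, obtained by gene synthesis, is transcribed from the human cytomegalovirus immediate-early enhancer and promoter. Between the promoter and the coding sequence lie a fragment of the HTLV-1 5' LTR and a fragment of modified CMV intron A, a leader arrangement commonly used to boost transcript processing and expression in mammalian cells. Transcripts are terminated by the bovine growth hormone polyadenylation signal. The B.1-10b insert carries D614G together with ten further substitutions: K113T, K147N, S155R, Y248D, T478K, E484V, F490R, S494R, K529L and R683N. Several of these fall in the N-terminal and receptor-binding domains, and R683N lies within the furin cleavage motif. No epitope tags or reporters are annotated.

The associated publication concerns computationally designed proteins that mimic antibody immune evasion in viral evolution, so this spike is presumably one of those designed variants. The plasmid supplies the envelope protein in trans; the record does not specify the particle system it is paired with.
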