Addgene plasmid #241035: pDMJ2-SARS-CoV-2-Spike (B.1-10b)
Purpose: Expresses SARS-CoV-2 spike (B.1-10b) protein for creating pseudotyped virus
Depositing lab: Jeremy Luban. Depositing organization: University of Massachusetts, Worcester. Publication: Computationally designed proteins mimic antibody immune evasion in viral evolution. Youssef N, Gurev S, Ghantous F, Brock KP, Jaimes JA, Thadani NN, Dauphin A, Sherman AC, Yurkovetskiy L, Soto D, Estanboulieh R, Kotzen B, Notin P, Kollasch AW, Cohen AA, Dross SE, Erasmus J, Fuller DH, Bjorkman PJ, Lemieux JE, Luban J, Seaman MS, Marks DS. Immunity. 2025 May 6:S1074-7613(25)00178-5. doi: 10.1016/j.immuni.2025.04.015. PubMed 40345199.
Backbone
  Vector backbone: pDMJ2
  Vector type: Mammalian Expression
Growth in bacteria
  Bacterial resistance: Ampicillin, 100 μg/mL
  Growth temperature: 37°C
  Growth strain: DH5alpha
  Copy number: High Copy
Gene/Insert
  Gene/Insert name: Spike (B.1-10b)
  Species: SARS-CoV-2
  Mutation: K113T,K147N,S155R,Y248D,T478K,E484V,F490R,S494R,K529L,D614G,R683N
  Entrez Gene: S (a.k.a. GU280_gp02, spike glycoprotein)
  Cloning method: Gene Synthesis
Terms and licenses: Academic/Nonprofit Terms; Industry Terms: Not Available to Industry
How to cite: pDMJ2-SARS-CoV-2-Spike (B.1-10b) was a gift from Jeremy Luban (Addgene plasmid # 241035 ; http://n2t.net/addgene:241035 ; RRID:Addgene_241035)
